Addgene plasmid #167506: pFRR5
Purpose: Broad-Host range expression vector, RSF1010 origin, RhaR-RhaS activator, PrhaBAD promoter, mRFP, Gentamicin Resistance Marker.
Depositing lab: Christopher Reisch. Depositing organization: University of Florida. Publication: A plasmid toolbox for controlled gene expression across the Proteobacteria. Schuster LA, Reisch CR. Nucleic Acids Res. 2021 Jun 14. pii: 6298615. doi: 10.1093/nar/gkab496. PubMed 34125913.
Backbone
  Vector backbone: pFRR5
  Vector type: Bacterial Expression, Synthetic Biology
Growth in bacteria
  Bacterial resistance: Gentamicin, 10 μg/mL
  Growth temperature: 37°C
  Growth strain: DH5alpha
  Copy number: Low Copy
Gene/Insert
  Gene/Insert name: RhaS-RhaR-mRFP
  Species: Synthetic
  Promoter: PrhaBAD
  Cloning method: Ligation Independent Cloning
Terms and licenses: Academic/Nonprofit Terms; Industry Terms: Not Available to Industry
How to cite: pFRR5 was a gift from Christopher Reisch (Addgene plasmid # 167506 ; http://n2t.net/addgene:167506 ; RRID:Addgene_167506)
