[The description below was written by a language model from this plasmid's Addgene catalogue record and pLannotate feature annotations shown in this document.]
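Description:
pFRR5 is a broad-host-range bacterial expression vector of about 9.9 kb, part of a plasmid toolbox built for controlled gene expression across the Proteobacteria. It replicates from the RSF1010 oriV, which depends on the plasmid-encoded RepA, RepB and RepC proteins. All three are annotated here (RepC as a fragment call), along with the R1162-like antisense RNA associated with this replicon family. Because the replication proteins are supplied by the plasmid itself, it can be maintained in many Gram-negative hosts, and the record lists it as low copy. The RSF1010 oriT and the mobB and mobC mobilisation genes are also present, so the plasmid should be transferable by conjugation when a helper conjugative system is provided. Selection is by gentamicin, through the aacC1 acetyltransferase gene, which lies downstream of a class 1 integron Pc promoter.

The payload is an L-rhamnose-inducible reporter cassette. The E. coli activator genes rhaS and rhaR are encoded divergently from the rhaBAD promoter. RhaR activates expression of rhaS and rhaR, and rhamnose-bound RhaS switches on PrhaBAD, giving tight induction that is also subject to glucose repression. Between the promoter and the mRFP1 coding sequence sits the sTRSV hammerhead ribozyme. Such self-cleaving elements are commonly used as insulators that trim the 5′ leader and make expression less dependent on promoter context, although the record does not state this purpose. mRFP1 provides a red fluorescent readout of induction.

Short fragments annotated as CmR, lacZα, lacI and M13 ori appear to be non-functional remnants of assembly. The construct serves to characterise rhamnose-regulated expression in diverse hosts, and presumably as a template in which mRFP is replaced by a gene of interest.
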