Features (pLannotate 1.2.2; 20 found; start..end, strand, type, name):
    330..724     -  rep_origin     RSF1010 oriV: replication origin of the broad-host-range plasmid RSF1010; requires the RSF1010 RepA/B/C proteins for replication (Scholz et al., 1989)
    754..1035    -  CDS            mobC: MOBC_ECOLX - Protein predicted: Swiss-Prot protein existence level 4. This protein is essential to promote the specific transfer of the plasmid in the presence of conjugative plasmids. From Escherichia coli.
   1066..1153    +  oriT           RSF1010 oriT: origin of transfer of the broad-host-range plasmid RSF1010 (Scholz et al., 1989)
   1982..2392    +  CDS            mobB: MOBB2_ECOLX - Protein predicted: Swiss-Prot protein existence level 4. This protein is essential to promote the specific transfer of the plasmid in the presence of conjugative plasmids. From Escherichia coli.
   2392..3363    +  CDS            RSF1010 RepB: replication protein B of the broad-host-range plasmid RSF1010 (Scholz et al., 1989); repB
   3806..3880    +  ncRNA          Plasmid R1162: Accession: RF00043 - R1162-like plasmid antisense RNA
   3874..4710    +  CDS            repA: REPJ_ECOLX - Experimental evidence at protein level: Swiss-Prot protein existence level 1. This protein is involved in regulating the plasmid copy- number. Increasing the level of this protein results in a higher plasmid copy-number. From Escherichia coli.
   4700..5551    +  CDS            RSF1010 RepC (fragment): replication protein C of the broad-host-range plasmid RSF1010 (Scholz et al., 1989); repC
   5741..5772    -  CDS            CmR (fragment): chloramphenicol acetyltransferase confers resistance to chloramphenicol
   5772..5849    +  rep_origin     M13 ori (fragment): M13 bacteriophage origin of replication; arrow indicates direction of (+) strand synthesis
   5853..6008    -  CDS            lacZα (fragment): LacZα fragment of β-galactosidase; lacZ fragment
   6009..6857    -  CDS            rhaR: transcriptional activator of rhaR and rhaS; E. coli rhaR; needed for rhamnose-dependent activation of the rhaB promoter
   6931..7767    -  CDS            rhaS: positive regulator of the rhaB promoter; E. coli rhaS; activated by L-rhamnose
   7913..8031    +  promoter       rhaB promoter: promoter of the E. coli rhaBAD operon, conferring tight induction with L-rhamnose and repression with D-glucose in the presence of RhaR and RhaS (Giacalone et al., 2006)
   8046..8095    +  misc_RNA       sTRSV HHRz: hammerhead ribozyme from the tobacco ringspot virus satellite RNA (Khvorova et al., 2003)
   8158..8832    +  CDS            mRFP1: mRFP1 is a basic (constitutively fluorescent) red fluorescent protein published in 2002, derived from Discosoma sp.. It is reported to be a somewhat slowly-maturing monomer with low acid sensitivity.
   8863..8947    -  CDS            lacI (fragment): lac repressor; lacI; The lac repressor binds to the lac operator to inhibit transcription in E. coli. This inhibition can be relieved by adding lactose or isopropyl-β-D-thiogalactopyranoside (IPTG).
   8958..9074    -  CDS            CmR (fragment): chloramphenicol acetyltransferase; cat; confers resistance to chloramphenicol
   9112..9140    +  promoter       Pc promoter: intI1 (promoter lies within the coding sequence); class 1 integron promoter
   9329..9862    +  CDS            GmR: gentamycin acetyltransferase; aacC1; confers resistance to gentamycin
>Addgene plasmid #167506 | pFRR5 | addgene full sequence | sequence record 332641 | Addgene NGS Result
GGTGGCACTTTTCGGGGATCTTCAAATTCCCGTTGCACATAGCCCGGCAATTCCTTTCCCTGCTCTGCCA
TAAGCGCAGCGAATGCCGGGTAATACTCGTCAACGATCTGATAGAGAAGGGTTTGCTCGGGTCGGTGGCT
CTGGTAACGACCAGTATCCCGATCCCGGCTGGCCGTCCTGGCCGCCACATGAGGCATGTTCCGCGTCCTT
GCAATACTGTGTTTACATACAGTCTATCGCTTAGCGGAAAGTTCTTTTACCCTCAGCCGAAATGCCTGCC
GTTGCTAGACATTGCCAGCCAGTGCCCGTCACTCCCGTACTAACTGTCACGAACCCCTGCAATAACTGTC
ACGCCCCCCTGCAATAACTGTCACGAACCCCTGCAATAACTGTCACGCCCCCAAACCTGCAAACCCAGCA
GGGGCGGGGGCTGGCGGGGTGTTGGAAAAATCCATCCATGATTATCTAAGAATAATCCACTAGGCGCGGT
TATCAGCGCCCTTGTGGGGCGCTGCTGCCCTTGCCCAATATGCCCGGCCAGAGGCCGGATAGCTGGTCTA
TTCGCTGCGCTAGGCTACACACCGCCCCACCGCTGCGCGGCAGGGGGAAAGGCGGGCAAAGCCCGCTAAA
CCCCACACCAAACCCCGCAGAAATACGCTGGAGCGCTTTTAGCCGCTTTAGCGGCCTTTCCCCCTACCCG
AAGGGTGGGGGCGCGTGTGCAGCCCCGCAGGGCCTGTCTCGGTCGATCATTCAGCCCGGCTCATCCTTCT
GGCGTGGCGGCAGACCGAACAAGGCGCGGTCGTGGTCGCGTTCAAGGTACGCATCCATTGCCGCCATGAG
CCGATCCTCCGGCCACTCGCTGCTGTTCACCTTGGCCAAAATCATGGCCCCCACCAGCACCTTGCGCCTT
GTTTCGTTCTTGCGCTCTTGCTGCTGTTCCCTTGCCCGCACCCGCTGAATTTCGGCATTGATTCGCGCTC
GTTGTTCTTCGAGCTTGGCCAGCCGATCCGCCGCCTTGTTGCTCCCCTTAACCATCTTGACACCCCATTG
TTAATGTGCTGTCTCGTAGGCTATCATGGAGGCACAGCGGCGGCAATCCCGACCCTACTTTGTAGGGGAG
GGCGCACTTACCGGTTTCTCTTCGAGAAACTGGCCTAACGGCCACCCTTCGGGCGGTGCGCTCTCCGAGG
GCCATTGCATGGAGCCGAAAAGCAAAAGCAACAGCGAGGCAGCATGGCGATTTATCACCTTACGGCGAAA
ACCGGCAGCAGGTCGGGCGGCCAATCGGCCAGGGCCAAGGCCGACTACATCCAGCGCGAAGGCAAGTATG
CCCGCGACATGGATGAAGTCTTGCACGCCGAATCCGGGCACATGCCGGAGTTCGTCGAGCGGCCCGCCGA
CTACTGGGATGCTGCCGACCTGTATGAACGCGCCAATGGGCGGCTGTTCAAGGAGGTCGAATTTGCCCTG
CCGGTCGAGCTGACCCTCGACCAGCAGAAGGCGCTGGCGTCCGAGTTCGCCCAGCACCTGACCGGTGCCG
AGCGCCTGCCGTATACGCTGGCCATCCATGCCGGTGGCGGCGAGAACCCGCACTGCCACCTGATGATCTC
CGAGCGGATCAATGACGGCATCGAGCGGCCCGCCGCTCAGTGGTTCAAGCGGTACAACGGCAAGACCCCG
GAGAAGGGCGGGGCACAGAAGACCGAAGCGCTCAAGCCCAAGGCATGGCTTGAGCAGACCCGCGAGGCAT
GGGCCGACCATGCCAACCGGGCATTAGAGCGGGCTGGCCACGACGCCCGCATTGACCACAGAACACTTGA
GGCGCAGGGCATCGAGCGCCTGCCCGGTGTTCACCTGGGGCCGAACGTGGTGGAGATGGAAGGCCGGGGC
ATCCGCACCGACCGGGCAGACGTGGCCCTGAACATCGACACCGCCAACGCCCAGATCATCGACTTACAGG
AATACCGGGAGGCAATAGACCATGAACGCAATCGACAGAGTGAAGAAATCCAGAGGCATCAACGAGTTAG
CGGAGCAGATCGAACCGCTGGCCCAGAGCATGGCGACACTGGCCGACGAAGCCCGGCAGGTCATGAGCCA
GACCCAGCAGGCCAGCGAGGCGCAGGCGGCGGAGTGGCTGAAAGCCCAGCGCCAGACAGGGGCGGCATGG
GTGGAGCTGGCCAAAGAGTTGCGGGAGGTAGCCGCCGAGGTGAGCAGCGCCGCGCAGAGCGCCCGGAGCG
CGTCGCGGGGGTGGCACTGGAAGCTATGGCTAACCGTGATGCTGGCTTCCATGATGCCTACGGTGGTGCT
GCTGATCGCATCGTTGCTCTTGCTCGACCTGACGCCACTGACAACCGAGGACGGCTCGATCTGGCTGCGC
TTGGTGGCCCGATGAAGAACGACAGGACTTTGCAGGCCATAGGCCGACAGCTCAAGGCCATGGGCTGTGA
GCGCTTCGATATCGGCGTCAGGGACGCCACCACCGGCCAGATGATGAACCGGGAATGGTCAGCCGCCGAA
GTGCTCCAGAACACGCCATGGCTCAAGCGGATGAATGCCCAGGGCAATGACGTGTATATCAGGCCCGCCG
AGCAGGAGCGGCATGGTCTGGTGCTGGTGGACGACCTCAGCGAGTTTGACCTGGATGACATGAAAGCCGA
GGGCCGGGAGCCTGCCCTGGTAGTGGAAACCAGCCCGAAGAACTATCAGGCATGGGTCAAGGTGGCCGAC
GCCGCAGGCGGTGAACTTCGGGGGCAGATTGCCCGGACGCTGGCCAGCGAGTACGACGCCGACCCGGCCA
GCGCCGACAGCCGCCACTATGGCCGCTTGGCGGGCTTCACCAACCGCAAGGACAAGCACACCACCCGCGC
CGGTTATCAGCCGTGGGTGCTGCTGCGTGAATCCAAGGGCAAGACCGCCACCGCTGGCCCGGCGCTGGTG
CAGCAGGCTGGCCAGCAGATCGAGCAGGCCCAGCGGCAGCAGGAGAAGGCCCGCAGGCTGGCCAGCCTCG
AACTGCCCGAGCGGCAGCTTAGCCGCCACCGGCGCACGGCGCTGGACGAGTACCGCAGCGAGATGGCCGG
GCTGGTCAAGCGCTTCGGTGATGACCTCAGCAAGTGCGACTTTATCGCCGCGCAGAAGCTGGCCAGCCGG
GGCCGCAGTGCCGAGGAAATCGGCAAGGCCATGGCCGAGGCCAGCCCAGCGCTGGCAGAGCGCAAGCCCG
GCCACGAAGCGGATTACATCGAGCGCACCGTCAGCAAGGTCATGGGTCTGCCCAGCGTCCAGCTTGCGCG
GGCCGAGCTGGCACGGGCACCGGCACCCCGCCAGCGAGGCATGGACAGGGGCGGGCCAGATTTCAGCATG
TAGTGCTTGCGTTGGTACTCACGCCTGTTATACTATGAGTACTCACGCACAGAAGGGGGTTTTATGGAAT
ACGAAAAAAGCGCTTCAGGGTCGGTCTACCTGATCAAAAGTGACAAGGGCTATTGGTTGCCCGGTGGCTT
TGGTTATACGTCAAACAAGGCCGAGGCTGGCCGCTTTTCAGTCGCTGATATGGCCAGCCTTAACCTTGAC
GGCTGCACCTTGTCCTTGTTCCGCGAAGACAAGCCTTTCGGCCCCGGCAAGTTTCTCGGTGACTGATATG
AAAGACCAAAAGGACAAGCAGACCGGCGACCTGCTGGCCAGCCCTGACGCTGTACGCCAAGCGCGATATG
CCGAGCGCATGAAGGCCAAAGGGATGCGTCAGCGCAAGTTCTGGCTGACCGACGACGAATACGAGGCGCT
GCGCGAGTGCCTGGAAGAACTCAGAGCGGCGCAGGGCGGGGGTAGTGACCCCGCCAGCGCCTAACCACCA
ACTGCCTGCAAAGGAGGCAATCAATGGCTACCCATAAGCCTATCAATATTCTGGAGGCGTTCGCAGCAGC
GCCGCCACCGCTGGACTACGTTTTGCCCAACATGGTGGCCGGTACGGTCGGGGCGCTGGTGTCGCCCGGT
GGTGCCGGTAAATCCATGCTGGCCCTGCAACTGGCCGCACAGATTGCAGGCGGGCCGGATCTGCTGGAGG
TGGGCGAACTGCCCACCGGCCCGGTGATCTACCTGCCCGCCGAAGACCCGCCCACCGCTATTCATCACCG
CCTGCACGCCCTTGGGGCGCACCTCAGCGCCGAGGAACGGCAAGCCGTGGCTGACGGCCTGCTGATCCAG
CCGCTGATCGGCAGCCTGCCCAACATCATGGCCCCGGAGTGGTTCGACGGCCTCAAGCGCGCCGCCGAGG
GCCGCCGCCTGATGGTGCTGGACACGCTGCGCCGGTTCCACATCGAGGAAGAAAACGCCAGCGGCCCCAT
GGCCCAGGTCATCGGTCGCATGGAGGCCATCGCCGCCGATACCGGGTGCTCTATCGTGTTCCTGCACCAT
GCCAGCAAGGGCGCGGCCATGATGGGCGCAGGCGACCAGCAGCAGGCCAGCCGGGGCAGCTCGGTACTGG
TCGATAACATCCGCTGGCAGTCCTACCTGTCGAGCATGACCAGCGCCGAGGCCGAGGAATGGGGTGTGGA
CGACGACCAGCGCCGGTTCTTCGTCCGCTTCGGTGTGAGCAAGGCCAACTATGGCGCACCGTTCGCTGAT
CGGTGGTTCAGGCGGCATGACGGCGGGGTGCTCAAGCCCGCCGTGCTGGAGAGGCAGCGCAAGAGCAAGG
GGGTGCCCCGTGGTGAAGCCTAAGAACAAGCACAGCCTCAGCCACGTCCGGCACGACCCGGCGCACTGTC
TGGCCCCCGGCCTGTTCCGTGCCCTCAAGCGGGGCGAGCGCAAGCGCAGCAAGCTGGACGTGACGTATGA
CTACGGCGACGGCAAGCGGATCGAGTTCAGCGGCCCGGAGCCGCTGGGCGCTGATGATCTGCGCATCCTG
CAAGGGCTGGTGGCCATGGCTGGGCCTAATGGCCTAGTGCTTGGCCCGGAACCCAAGACCGAAGGCGGAC
GGCAGCTCCGGCTGTTCCTGGAACCCAAGTGGGAGGCCGTCACCGCTGATGCCATGGTGGTCAAAGGTAG
CTATCGGGCGCTGGCAAAGGAAATCGGGGCAGAGGTCGATAGTGGTGGGGCGCTCAAGCACATACAGGAC
TGCATCGAGCGCCTTTGGAAGGTATCCATCATCGCCCAGAATGGCCGCAAGCGGCAGGGGTTTCGGCTGC
TGTCGGAGTACGCCAGCGACGAGGCGGACGGGCGCCTGTACGTGGCCCTGAACCCCTTGATCGCGCAGGC
CGTCATGGGTGGCGGCCAGCATGTGCGCATCAGCATGGACGAGGTGCGGGCGCTGGACAGCGAAACCGCC
CGCCTGCTGCACCAGCGGCTGTGTGGCTGGATCGACCCCGGCAAAACCGGCAAGGCTTCCATAGATACCT
TGTGCGGCTATGTCTGGCCGTCAGAGGCCAGTGGTTCGACCATGCGCAAGCGCCGCCAGCGGGTGCGCGA
GGCGTTGCCGGAGCTGGTCGCGCTGGGCTGGACGGTAACCGAGTTCGCGGCGGGCAAGTACGACATCACC
CGGCCCAAGGCGGCAGGCTGACCCCCCCCACTCTATTGTAAACAAGACATTTTTATCTTTTATATTCAAT
GGCTTATTTTCCTGCTAATTGGTAATACCATGAAAAATACCATGCTCAGAAAAGGCTTAACAATATTTTG
AAAAATTGCCTACTGAGCGCTGCCGCACAGCTCCATAGCGTTTAAGGGCACCAATAACTGCCTTAAAAAA
ATTACGCCCCGCCCTGCCACTCATCGCAGTACGGCCTATTGGTTAAAAAATGAGCTGATTTAACAAAAAT
TTAACGCGAATTTTAACAAAATATTAACGCTTACAATTTCCATTCGCCATTCAGGCTGCGCAACTGTTGG
GAAGGGCGATCGGTGCGGGCCTCTTCGCTATTACGCCAGCTGGCGAAAGGGGGATGTGCTGCAAGGCGAT
TAAGTTGGGTAACGCCAGGGTTTTCCCAGTCACGACGTTGTAAAACGACGGCCAGTGATTAATCTTTCTG
CGAATTGAGATGACGCCACTGGCTGGGCGTCATCCCGGTTTCCCGGGTAAACACCACCGAAAAATAGTTA
CTATCTTCAAAGCCACATTCGGTCGAAATATCACTGATTAACAGGCGGCTATGCTGGAGAAGATATTGCG
CATGACACACTCTGACCTGTCGCAGATATTGATTGATGGTCATTCCAGTCTGCTGGCGAAATTGCTGACG
CAAAACGCGCTCACTGCACGATGCCTCATCACAAAATTTATCCAGCGCAAAGGGACTTTTCAGGCTAGCC
GCCAGCCGGGTAATCAGCTTATCCAGCAACGTTTCGCTGGATGTTGGCGGCAACGAATCACTGGTGTAAC
GATGGCGATTCAGCAACATCACCAACTGCCCGAACAGCAACTCAGCCATTTCGTTAGCAAACGGCACATG
CTGACTACTTTCATGCTCAAGCTGACCGATAACCTGCCGCGCCTGCGCCATCCCCATGCTACCTAAGCGC
CAGTGTGGTTGCCCTGCGCTTGCGTTAAATCCCGGAATCGCCCCCTGCCAGTCAAGATTCAGCTTCAGAC
GCTCCGGGCAATAAATAATACTCTGCAAAACCAGATCGTTAACGGAAGCGTAGGAGTGTTTATCGTCAGC
ATGAATGTAAAAGAGATCGCCACGGGTAATGCGATAAGGGCGATCGTTGAGTACATGCAGGCCATTACCG
CGCCAGACAATCACCAGCTCACAAAAATCATGTGTATGTTCAGCAAAGACATCTTGCGGATAACGGTCAG
CCACAGCGACTGCCTGCTGGTCGCTGGCAAAAAAATCATCTTTGAGAAGTTTTAACTGATGCGCCACCGT
GGCTACCTCGGCCAGAGAACGAAGTTGATTATTCGCAATATGGCGTACAAATACGTTGAGAAGATTCGCG
TTATTGCAGAAAGCCATCCCGTCCCTGGCGAATATCACGCGGTGACCAGTTAAACTCTCGGAGAAAAAGC
GTCGAAAAGTGGTTACTGTCGCTGAATCCACAGCGATAGGCGATGTCAGTAACGCTGGCCTCGCTGTGGC
GTAGCAGATGTCGGGCTTTCATCAGTCGCAGGCGGTTCAGGTATCGCTGAGGCGTCAGTCCCGTTTGCTG
CTTAAGCTGCCGATGTAGCGTACGCAGTGAAAGAGAAAATTGATCCGCCACGGCATCCCAATTCACCTCA
TCGGCAAAATGGTCCTCCAGCCAGGCCAGAAGCAAGTTGAGACGTGATGCGCTGTTTTCCAGGTTCTCCT
GCAAACTGCTTTTACGCAGCAAGAGCAGTAATTGCATAAACAGGATCTCGCGACTGGCGGTCGAGGGTAA
ATCATTTTCCCCTTCCTGCTGTTCCATCTGTGCAACCAGCTGTCGCACCTGCTGCAATACGCCGTGGTTA
ACGCGCCAGTGAGACGGATACTGCCCATCCAGCTCTTGTGGCAGCAACTGATTCAGCCCGGCGAGAAACT
GAAATCGATCCGGCGAGCGATACAGCACATTGGTCAGACACAGATTATCGGTATGTTCATACAGATGCCG
ATCATGATCGCGTACGAAACAGACCGTGCCACCGGTGATGGTATAGGGCTGCCCATTAAACACATGAATA
CCCGTGCCATGTTCGACAATCACAATTTCATGAAAATCATGATGATGTTCAGGAAAATCCGCCTGCGGGA
GCCGGGGTTCTATCGCCACGGACGCGTTACCAGACGGAAAAAAATCCACACTATGTAATACGGTCATACT
GGCTTCCTGATGTCGTCAACACGGCGAAATAGTAATCACGAGGTCAGGTTCTTACCTTAAATTTTCGACG
GAAAACCACGTAAAAAACGTCGATTTTTCAAGATACAGCGTGAATTTTCAGGAAATGCGGTGAGCATCAC
ATCACCACAATTCAGCAAATTGTGAACATCATCACGTTCATCTTTCCCTGGTTGCCAATGGCCCATTTTC
CTGTCAGTAACGAGAAGGTCGCGAATTCAGGCGCTTTTTAGACTGGTCGTAATGAAATTCAGCAGCTGTC
ACCTGATGTGCTTTCCGGTCTGATGAGTCCGTGAGGACGAAACAGCCTCTACAAATAATTTTGTTTAAGA
ACTGGGAAGAGCGCAGATTAAAGAGGAGAAATACTAGATGGCTTCCTCCGAAGACGTTATCAAAGAGTTC
ATGCGTTTCAAAGTTCGTATGGAAGGTTCCGTTAACGGTCACGAGTTCGAAATCGAAGGTGAAGGTGAAG
GTCGTCCGTACGAAGGTACCCAGACCGCTAAACTGAAAGTTACCAAAGGTGGTCCGCTGCCGTTCGCTTG
GGACATCCTGTCCCCGCAGTTCCAGTACGGTTCCAAAGCTTACGTTAAACACCCGGCTGACATCCCGGAC
TACCTGAAACTGTCCTTCCCGGAAGGTTTCAAATGGGAACGTGTTATGAACTTCGAAGACGGTGGTGTTG
TTACCGTTACCCAGGACTCCTCCCTGCAAGACGGTGAGTTCATCTACAAAGTTAAACTGCGTGGTACCAA
CTTCCCGTCCGACGGTCCGGTTATGCAGAAAAAAACCATGGGTTGGGAAGCTTCCACCGAACGTATGTAC
CCGGAAGACGGTGCTCTGAAAGGTGAAATCAAAATGCGTCTGAAACTGAAAGACGGTGGTCACTACGACG
CTGAAGTTAAAACCACCTACATGGCTAAAAAACCGGTTCAGCTGCCGGGTGCTTACAAAACCGACATCAA
ACTGGACATCACCTCCCACAACGAAGACTACACCATCGTTGAACAGTACGAACGTGCTGAAGGTCGTCAC
TCCACCGGTGCTTAATAACGCTGATAGTGCTAGTGTAGATCGCGCTTTCCAGTCGGGAAACCTGTCGTGC
CAGCTGCATTAATGAATCGGCCAACGCGCGGGGAGAGGCGGTTTGCGTATTGGGCGCATGCATAAAAACT
GTTGTAATTCATTAAGCATTCTGCCGACATGGAATCCATCACAAACGGCATGATGAACCTGAATCGCCAG
CGGCATCAGCACCTTGTCGCCTTGCGTATAATATTTGCCCATGGACGCACACCGTGGAAACGGATGAAGG
CACGAACCCAGTTGACATAAGCCTGTTCGGTTCGTAAACTGTAATGCAAGTAGCGTATGCGCTCACGCAA
CTGGTCCAGAACCTTGACCGAACGCAGCGGTGGTAACGGCGCAGTGGCGGTTTTCATGGCTTGTTATGAC
TGTTTTTTTGTACAGTCTATGCCTCGGGCATCCAAGCAGCAAGCGCGTTACGCCGTGGGTCGATGTTTGA
TGTTATGGAGCAGCAACGATGTTACGCAGCAGCAACGATGTTACGCAGCAGGGCAGTCGCCCTAAAACAA
AGTTAGGTGGCTCAAGTATGGGCATCATTCGCACATGTAGGCTCGGCCCTGACCAAGTCAAATCCATGCG
GGCTGCTCTTGATCTTTTCGGTCGTGAGTTCGGAGACGTAGCCACCTACTCCCAACATCAGCCGGACTCC
GATTACCTCGGGAACTTGCTCCGTAGTAAGACATTCATCGCGCTTGCTGCCTTCGACCAAGAAGCGGTTG
TTGGCGCTCTCGCGGCTTACGTTCTGCCCAAGTTTGAGCAGCCGCGTAGTGAGATCTATATCTATGATCT
CGCAGTCTCCGGAGAGCACCGGAGGCAGGGCATTGCCACCGCGCTCATCAATCTCCTCAAGCATGAGGCC
AACGCGCTTGGTGCTTATGTGATCTACGTGCAAGCAGATTACGGTGACGATCCCGCAGTGGCTCTCTATA
CAAAGTTGGGCATACGGGAAGAAGTGATGCACTTTGATATCGACCCAAGTACCGCCACCTAACAATTCGT
TCAAGCCGAGATCGGCTTCCCGGCCGCGGAGTTGTTCGGTAAATTGTCACAACGCCGCA
